Addgene plasmid #53276: pAC-EPSILON
Purpose: Contains ctrE, crtB, and crtI genes of Erwinia herbicola (Pantoea agglomerans) Eho10, and the lcyE gene of Lactuca sativa and thereby produces epsilon-carotene in Escherichia coli
Depositing lab: Francis X Cunningham Jr. Depositing organization: University of Maryland, College Park. Publication: A study in scarlet: enzymes of ketocarotenoid biosynthesis in the flowers of Adonis aestivalis. Cunningham FX Jr, Gantt E. Plant J. 2005 Feb;41(3):478-92. 10.1111/j.1365-313X.2004.02309.x PubMed 15659105.
Backbone
  Vector backbone: pAC-LYC
  Backbone manufacturer: Francis X. Cunningham, Jr.
  Backbone size w/o insert (bp): 9476
  Total vector size (bp): 11729
  Modifications to backbone: A 2.28 kb PvuII-PvuII fragment with the Lactuca sativa (romaine lettuce) lycopene ɛ-cyclase was excised from the original cDNA library plasmid pDY4 [Cunningham FX Jr, Gantt E (2001) One ring or two? Determination of ring number in carotenoids by lycopene epsilon-cyclases. Proc Natl Acad Sci USA. 98, 2905-2910] and ligated in the Klenow-blunted SalI site of pAC-LYC. Orientation of the inserted lettuce lcyE cDNA was ascertained by restriction enzyme digestion.
  Vector type: low copy number bacterial cloning vector
Growth in bacteria
  Bacterial resistance: Chloramphenicol, 25 μg/mL
  Growth temperature: 30°C
  Growth strain: Top10
  Growth instructions: Grow liquid cultures on a platform shaker at 28 degrees Celsius for 2-3 days in darkness for best epsilon-carotene production, or grow on agar plates at room temperature for 3-7 days.
  Copy number: Low Copy
Gene/Insert
  Gene/Insert name: lcyE (alt name: lycopene epsilon bicyclase)
  Species: Lactuca sativa
  Insert size (bp): 2249
  GenBank ID: AF321538.1
  Promoter: lac
  Cloning method: Restriction Enzyme; 5′ cloning site HindIII (destroyed during cloning); 3′ cloning site HindIII (destroyed during cloning)
  Sequencing primers: 5′ none; 3′ none
Terms and licenses: Academic/Nonprofit Terms; Industry Terms: Not Available to Industry
Depositor comments: For better yield of low copy number pAC-based plasmids, grow liquid cultures on a platform shaker at ca. 30 degrees Celsius. When cultures reach early stationary phase, dilute 2-fold with growth medium, add spectinomycin (150 mg/liter), and "amplify" for several hours before harvest. For plasmid selection and maintenance in E. coli, use chloramphenicol at 30 mg/liter.
How to cite: pAC-EPSILON was a gift from Francis X Cunningham Jr (Addgene plasmid # 53276 ; http://n2t.net/addgene:53276 ; RRID:Addgene_53276)
