[The description below was written by a language model from this plasmid's Addgene catalogue record and pLannotate feature annotations shown in this document.]
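Description:
pAC-EPSILON is a low-copy bacterial plasmid of about 11.7 kb built to make Escherichia coli accumulate epsilon-carotene. It derives from pAC-LYC, a lycopene-producing plasmid. The feature table shows a p15A origin of replication, which is compatible with ColE1-type plasmids, so a second plasmid can be co-maintained in the same cell. It also shows a chloramphenicol acetyltransferase gene with its cat promoter for selection. The tetracycline resistance gene survives only as scattered fragments, consistent with the carotenoid genes and the cyclase cassette having been inserted into it.

The payload has two parts. The first is a segment of the Erwinia herbicola (Pantoea agglomerans) Eho10 carotenoid gene cluster carrying crtE, crtB and crtI. These encode geranylgeranyl diphosphate synthase, phytoene synthase and phytoene desaturase, which together convert endogenous isoprenoid precursors to lycopene. The annotation also detects a partial isopentenyl diphosphate isomerase gene and only fragments of crtY and crtZ, so beta-cyclase and hydroxylase appear not to be intact. The second part is a roughly 2.2 kb romaine lettuce (Lactuca sativa) lcyE cDNA, moved as a blunt fragment from a pBluescript-type library plasmid into a filled-in SalI site. The Gene/Insert fields instead list destroyed HindIII sites, a discrepancy the record leaves unresolved. The fragment brought along the lac promoter and operator, a CAP site, T3 and T7 promoters and polylinker remnants, and the lac promoter drives the cyclase. The annotation tool labels this open reading frame by homology to the Arabidopsis epsilon-cyclase LUT2. The lettuce enzyme is described as a bicyclase that adds epsilon rings to both ends of lycopene.

The record states only that the plasmid produces epsilon-carotene in E. coli. The associated publication concerns carotenoid biosynthetic enzymes, which would fit its use as a substrate-producing host for testing such enzymes.
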