Features (pLannotate 1.2.2; 28 found; start..end, strand, type, name):
    220..322     -  promoter       cat promoter: promoter of the E. coli cat gene encoding chloramphenicol acetyltransferase
    443..586     +  mobile_element IS1 (fragment): prokaryotic transposable element IS1
    705..760     -  rep_origin     RSF ori (fragment): Plasmids containing the RSF 1030 origin of replication can be propagated in E. coli cells that contain additional plasmids with compatible origins.
    848..1393    -  rep_origin     p15A ori: Plasmids containing the medium-copy-number p15A origin of replication can be propagated in E. coli cells that contain a second plasmid with the ColE1 origin.
   1505..1533    +  promoter       tet promoter: E. coli promoter for tetracycline efflux protein gene
   1581..1874    +  CDS            TcR (fragment): tetracycline efflux protein; tet; confers resistance to tetracycline
   1993..2913    +  CDS            crtE: CRTE_PSEVU - Experimental evidence at protein level: Swiss-Prot protein existence level 1. Catalyzes the condensation of farnesyl diphosphate (FPP) and isopentenyl diphosphate (IPP) to yield geranylgeranyl diphosphate (GGPP) needed for biosynthesis of carotenoids and diterpenes. From Pseudescherichia vulneris (Escherichia vulneris).
   2979..3797    +  CDS            fni (fragment): IDI2_PSEVU - Protein inferred from homology: Swiss-Prot protein existence level 3. Involved in the biosynthesis of isoprenoids. Catalyzes the 1,3-allylic rearrangement of the homoallylic substrate isopentenyl (IPP) to its allylic isomer, dimethylallyl diphosphate (DMAPP). From Pseudescherichia vulneris (Escherichia vulneris).
   3753..4178    +  CDS            crtY (fragment): CRTY_PSEVU - Experimental evidence at protein level: Swiss-Prot protein existence level 1. Catalyzes the cyclization reaction which converts lycopene to beta-carotene. From Pseudescherichia vulneris (Escherichia vulneris).
   4178..5650    +  CDS            crtI: CRTI_PANAN - Experimental evidence at protein level: Swiss-Prot protein existence level 1. Converts 15-cis-phytoene into all-trans-lycopene via the intermediary of all-trans-phytofluene, all-trans-zeta-carotene and all- trans-neurosporene, by the introduction of four double bonds. From Pantoea ananas (Erwinia uredovora).
   5653..6576    +  CDS            crtB: CRTB_PANAN - Experimental evidence at protein level: Swiss-Prot protein existence level 1. Involved in the biosynthesis of carotenoids. Catalyzes the condensation of two molecules of geranylgeranyl diphosphate (GGPP) to give prephytoene diphosphate (PPPP) and the subsequent rearrangement of the cyclopropylcarbinyl intermediate to yield the 15-cis-phytoene isomer. From Pantoea ananas (Erwinia uredovora).
   6560..6736    -  CDS            crtZ (fragment): CRTZ_PANAN - Protein inferred from homology: Swiss-Prot protein existence level 3. Catalyzes the hydroxylation reaction from beta-carotene to zeaxanthin. From Pantoea ananas (Erwinia uredovora).
   7102..7382    +  CDS            TcR (fragment): tetracycline efflux protein; tet; confers resistance to tetracycline
   7382..7472    -  CDS            lacZα (fragment): LacZα fragment of β-galactosidase; lacZ fragment
   7475..7493    +  promoter       T7 promoter: promoter for bacteriophage T7 RNA polymerase
   7502..7555    -  misc_feature   MCS (fragment): pBluescript multiple cloning site
   7670..9268    -  CDS            LUT2: LCYE_ARATH - Experimental evidence at protein level: Swiss-Prot protein existence level 1. Involved in carotenoid biosynthesis. Catalyzes the single epsilon-cyclization reaction which converts lycopene to delta-carotene and neurosporene to alpha-zeacarotene (PubMed:8837512, PubMed:11226339). Required for lutein biosynthesis (PubMed:9789087). From Arabidopsis thaliana (Mouse-ear cress).
   9353..9413    -  misc_feature   MCS (fragment): pBluescript multiple cloning site
   9426..9444    -  promoter       T3 promoter: promoter for bacteriophage T3 RNA polymerase
   9487..9509    -  protein_bind   lac operator (fragment): The lac repressor binds to the lac operator to inhibit transcription in E. coli. This inhibition can be relieved by adding lactose or isopropyl-β-D-thiogalactopyranoside (IPTG). lac repressor encoded by lacI
   9513..9543    -  promoter       lac promoter: promoter for the E. coli lac operon
   9558..9579    -  protein_bind   CAP binding site: CAP binding activates transcription in the presence of cAMP. E. coli catabolite activator protein
   9592..9630    -  CDS            lacI (fragment): lac repressor; lacI; The lac repressor binds to the lac operator to inhibit transcription in E. coli. This inhibition can be relieved by adding lactose or isopropyl-β-D-thiogalactopyranoside (IPTG).
   9630..10255   +  CDS            TcR (fragment): tetracycline efflux protein; tet; confers resistance to tetracycline
  10759..10852   +  CDS            TcR (fragment): tetracycline efflux protein; tet; confers resistance to tetracycline
  10849..10906   -  CDS            TcR (fragment): tetracycline efflux protein; tet; confers resistance to tetracycline
  10896..10991   +  CDS            resD (fragment): REDF_ECOLI - Also known as D. Protein inferred from homology: Swiss-Prot protein existence level 3. Acts as a repressor of transcription and as a site-specific resolvase that cleaves at the RfsF site. From Escherichia coli (strain K12).
  11289..219     -  CDS            CmR (across the origin): chloramphenicol acetyltransferase; cat; confers resistance to chloramphenicol
>Addgene plasmid #53276 | pAC-EPSILON | depositor full sequence | sequence record 83704 | pAC-EPSILON sequence 11729 bps
GAATTCCGGATGAGCATTCATCAGGCGGGCAAGAATGTGAATAAAGGCCGGATAAAACTTGTGCTTATTT
TTCTTTACGGTCTTTAAAAAGGCCGTAATATCCAGCTGAACGGTCTGGTTATAGGTACATTGAGCAACTG
ACTGAAATGCCTCAAAATGTTCTTTACGATGCCATTGGGATATATCAACGGTGGTATATCCAGTGATTTT
TTTCTCCATTTTAGCTTCCTTAGCTCCTGAAAATCTCGATAACTCAAAAAATACGCCCGGTAGTGATCTT
ATTTCATTATGGTGAAAGTTGGAACCTCTTACGTGCCGATCAACGTCTCATTTTCGCCAAAAGTTGGCCC
AGGGCTTCCCGGTATCAACAGGGACACCAGGATTTATTTATTCTGCGAAGTGATCTTCCGTCACAGGTAT
TTATTCGGCGCAAAGTGCGTCGGGTGATGCTGCCAACTTACTGATTTAGTGTATGATGGTGTTTTTGAGG
TGCTCCAGTGGCTTCTGTTTCTATCAGCTGTCCCTCCTGTTCAGCTACTGACGGGGTGGTGCGTAACGGC
AAAAGCACCGCCGGACATCAGCGCTAGCGGAGTGTATACTGGCTTACTATGTTGGCACTGATGAGGGTGT
CAGTGAAGTGCTTCATGTGGCAGGAGAAAAAAGGCTGCACCGGTGCGTCAGCAGAATATGTGATACAGGA
TATATTCCGCTTCCTCGCTCACTGACTCGCTACGCTCGGTCGTTCGACTGCGGCGAGCGGAAATGGCTTA
CGAACGGGGCGGAGATTTCCTGGAAGATGCCAGGAAGATACTTAACAGGGAAGTGAGAGGGCCGCGGCAA
AGCCGTTTTTCCATAGGCTCCGCCCCCCTGACAAGCATCACGAAATCTGACGCTCAAATCAGTGGTGGCG
AAACCCGACAGGACTATAAAGATACCAGGCGTTTCCCCCTGGCGGCTCCCTCGTGCGCTCTCCTGTTCCT
GCCTTTCGGTTTACCGGTGTCATTCCGCTGTTATGGCCGCGTTTGTCTCATTCCACGCCTGACACTCAGT
TCCGGGTAGGCAGTTCGCTCCAAGCTGGACTGTATGCACGAACCCCCCGTTCAGTCCGACCGCTGCGCCT
TATCCGGTAACTATCGTCTTGAGTCCAACCCGGAAAGACATGCAAAAGCACCACTGGCAGCAGCCACTGG
TAATTGATTTAGAGGAGTTAGTCTTGAAGTCATGCGCCGGTTAAGGCTAAACTGAAAGGACAAGTTTTGG
TGACTGCGCTCCTCCAAGCCAGTTACCTCGGTTCAAAGAGTTGGTAGCTCAGAGAACCTTCGAAAAACCG
CCCTGCAAGGCGGTTTTTTCGTTTTCAGAGCAAGAGATTACGCGCAGACCAAAACGATCTCAAGAAGATC
ATCTTATTAATCAGATAAAATATTTCTAGATTTCAGTGCAATTTATCTCTTCAAATGTAGCACCTGAAGT
CAGCCCCATACGATATAAGTTGTAATTCTCATGTTTGACAGCTTATCATCGATAAGCTTTAATGCGGTAG
TTTATCACAGTTAAATTGCTAACGCAGTCAGGCACCGTGTATGAAATCTAACAATGCGCTCATCGTCATC
CTCGGCACCGTCACCCTGGATGCTGTAGGCATAGGCTTGGTTATGCCGGTACTGCCGGGCCTCTTGCGGG
ATATCGTCCATTCCGACAGCATCGCCAGTCACTATGGCGTGCTGCTAGCGCTATATGCGTTGATGCAATT
TCTATGCGCACCCGTTCTCGGAGCACTGTCCGACCGCTTTGGCCGCCGCCCAGTCCTGCTCGCTTCGCTA
CTTGGAGCCACTATCGACTACGCGATCATGGCGACCACACCCGTCCTGTGGATCTAAAGGCACAGCGTCT
CATGCTTCGCACAATGTAAAACTGCTTCAGAACCTGGCGAGAGCTATCCGCGCGGTCTACGGTTAACTGA
TACTAAAAGACAATTCAGCGGGTAACCTTGCAATGGTGAGTGGCAGTAAAGCGGGCGTTTCGCCTCATCG
CGAAATAGAAGTAATGAGACAATCCATTGACGATCACCTGGCTGGCCTGTTACCTGAAACCGACAGCCAG
GATATCGTCAGCCTTGCGATGCGTGAAGGCGTCATGGCACCCGGTAAACGGATCCGTCCGCTGCTGATGC
TGCTGGCCGCCCGCGACCTCCGCTACCAGGGCAGTATGCCTACGCTGCTCGATCTCGCCTGCGCCGTTGA
ACTGACCCATACCGCGTCGCTGATGCTCGACGACATGCCCTGCATGGACAACGCCGAGCTGCGCCGCGGT
CAGCCCACTACCCACAAAAAATTTGGTGAGAGCGTGGCGATCCTTGCCTCCGTTGGGCTGCTCTCTAAAG
CCTTTGGTCTGATCGCCGCCACCGGCGATCTGCCGGGGGAGAGGCGTGCCCAGGCGGTCAACGAGCTCTC
TACCGCCGTGGGCGTGCAGGGCCTGGTACTGGGGCAGTTTCGCGATCTTAACGATGCCGCCCTCGACCGT
ACCCCTGACGCTATCCTCAGCACCAACCACCTCAAGACCGGCATTCTGTTCAGCGCGATGCTGCAGATCG
TCGCCATTGCTTCCGCCTCGTCGCCGAGCACGCGAGAGACGCTGCACGCCTTCGCCCTCGACTTCGGCCA
GGCGTTTCAACTGCTGGACGATCTGCGTGACGATCACCCGGAAACCGGTAAAGATCGCAATAAGGACGCG
GGAAAATCGACGCTGGTCAACCGGCTGGGCGCAGACGCGGCCCGGCAAAAGCTGCGCGAGCATATTGATT
CCGCCGACAAACACCTCACTTTTGCCTGTCCGCAGGGCGGCGCCATCCGACAGTTTATGCATCTGTGGTT
TGGCCATCACCTTGCCGACTGGTCACCGGTCATGAAAATCGCCTGATACCGCCCTTTTGGGTTCAAGCAG
TACATAACGATGGAACCACATTACAGGAGTAGTGATGAATGAAGGACGAGCGCCTTGTTCAGCGTAAGAA
CGATCATCTGGATATCGTTCTCGACCCCCGTCGCGCCGTAACTCAGGCTAGCGCAGGTTTTGAGCGCTGG
CGCTTTACCCACTGCGCCCTGCCAGAGCTGAATTTTAGCGACATCACGCTGGAAACCACCTTCCTGAATC
GGCAGCTACAGGCTCCGCTGCTGATCAGCTCCATGACCGGCGGCGTTGAGCGCTCGCGCCATATCAACCG
CCACCTCGCCGAGGCGGCGCAGGTGCTAAAAATTGCGATGGGGGTGGGCTCCCAGCGCGTCGCCATTGAG
AGCGACGCGGGCTTAGGGCTGGATAAAACCCTGCGGCAGCTGGCTCCGGACGTGCCGCTGCTGGCGAACC
TCGGCGCGGCGCAGCTGACCGGCAGAAAAGGTATTGATTACGCCCGACGGGCCGTGGAGATGATCGAGGC
GGATGCGCTGATTGTGCACCTAAACCCGCTGCAGGAGGCGCTACAGCCCGGCGGCGATCGCGACTGGCGC
GGACGGCTGGCGGCTATTGAAACTCTGGTCCGCGAGCTGCCCGTTCCGCTGGTGGTGAAAGAGGTGGGAG
CCGGTATCTCCCGAACCGTGGCCGGGCAGCTGATCGATGCCGGCGTTACCGTGATTGACGTCGCGGGCGC
GGGCGGCACCAGCTGGGCCGCCGTTGAAGGCGAGCGGGCGGCCACCGAGCAGCAGCGCAGCGTGGCCAAC
GTCTTTGCCGACTGGGGGATCCCCACCGCTGAGGCGCTGGTTGACATTGCCGAGGCCTGGCCGCAGATGC
CCCTTATTGCCTCGGGAATGCGGGCTGGGCTATTTCACCCTACCACTGGCTATTCGCTGCCGCTGGCGGT
GGCCCTTGCCGACGCGATTGCCGACAGCCCGCGGCTGGGCAGCGTTCCGCTCTATCAGCTCACCCGGCAG
TTTGCCGAACGCCACTGGCGCAGGCAGGGATTCTTCCGCCTGCTGAACCGGATGCTTTTCCTGGCCGGGC
GCGAGGAGAACCGCTGGCGGGTGATGCAGCGCTTTTATGGGCTGCCGGAGCCCACCGTAGAGCGCTTTTA
CGCCGGTCGGCTCTCTCTCTTTGATAAGGCCCGCATTTTGACGGGCAAGCCACCGGTTCCGCTGGGCGAA
GCCTGGCGGGCGGCGCTGAACCATTTTCCTGACAGACGAGATAAAGGATGAAAAAAACCGTTGTGATTGG
CGCAGGCTTTGGTGGCCTGGCGCTGGCGATTCGCCTGCAGGCGGCAGGGATCCCAACCGTACTGCTGGAG
CAGCGGGACAAGCCCGGCGGTCGGGCCTACGTCTGGCATGACCAGGGCTTTACCTTTGACGCCGGGCCGA
CGGTGATCACCGATCCTACCGCGCTTGAGGCGCTGTTCACCCTGGCCGGCAGGCGCATGGAGGATTACGT
CAGGCTGCTGCCGGTAAAACCCTTCTACCGACTCTGCTGGGAGTCCGGGAAGACCCTCGACTATGCTAAC
GACAGCGCCGAGCTTGAGGCGCAGATTACCCAGTTCAACCCCCGCGACGTCGAGGGCTACCGGCGCTTTC
TGGCTTACTCCCAGGCGGTATTCCAGGAGGGATATTTGCGCCTCGGCAGCGTGCCGTTCCTCTCTTTTCG
CGACATGCTGCGCGCCGGGCCGCAGCTGCTTAAGCTCCAGGCGTGGCAGAGCGTCTACCAGTCGGTTTCG
CGCTTTATTGAGGATGAGCATCTGCGGCAGGCCTTCTCGTTCCACTCCCTGCTGGTAGGCGGCAACCCCT
TCACCACCTCGTCCATCTACACCCTGATCCACGCCCTTGAGCGGGAGTGGGGGGTCTGGTTCCCTGAGGG
CGGCACCGGGGCGCTGGTGAACGGCATGGTGAAGCTGTTTACCGATCTGGGCGGGGAGATCGAACTCAAC
GCCCGGGTCGAAGAGCTGGTGGTGGCCGATAACCGCGTAAGCCAGGTCCGGCTGGCGGATGGTCGGATCT
TTGACACCGACGCCGTAGCCTCGAACGCTGACGTGGTGAACACCTATAAAAAGCTGCTCGGCCACCATCC
GGTGGGGCAGAAGCGGGCGGCAGCGCTGGAGCGCAAGAGCATGAGCAACTCGCTGTTTGTGCTCTACTTC
GGCCTGAACCAGCCTCATTCCCAGCTGGCGCACCATACCATCTGTTTTGGTCCCCGCTACCGGGAGCTGA
TCGACGAGATCTTTACCGGCAGCGCGCTGGCGGATGACTTCTCGCTCTACCTGCACTCGCCCTGCGTGAC
CGATCCCTCGCTCGCGCCTCCCGGCTGCGCCAGCTTCTACGTGCTGGCCCCGGTGCCGCATCTTGGCAAC
GCGCCGCTGGACTGGGCGCAGGAGGGGCCGAAGCTGCGCGACCGCATCTTTGACTACCTTGAAGAGCGCT
ATATGCCCGGCCTGCGTAGCCAGCTGGTGACCCAGCGGATCTTTACCCCGGCAGACTTCCACGACACGCT
GGATGCGCATCTGGGATCGGCCTTCTCCATCGAGCCGCTGCTGACCCAAAGCGCCTGGTTCCGCCCGCAC
AACCGCGACAGCGACATTGCCAACCTCTACCTGGTGGGCGCAGGTACTCACCCTGGGGCGGGCATTCCTG
GCGTAGTGGCCTCGGCGAAAGCCACCGCCAGCCTGATGATTGAGGATCTGCAATGAGCCAACCGCCGCTG
CTTGACCACGCCACGCAGACCATGGCCAACGGCTCGAAAAGTTTTGCCACCGCTGCGAAGCTGTTCGACC
CGGCCACCCGCCGTAGCGTGCTGATGCTCTACACCTGGTGCCGCCACTGCGATGACGTCATTGACGACCA
GACCCACGGCTTCGCCAGCGAGGCCGCGGCGGAGGAGGAGGCCACCCAGCGCCTGGCCCGGCTGCGCACG
CTGACCCTGGCGGCGTTTGAAGGGGCCGAGATGCAGGATCCGGCCTTCGCTGCCTTTCAGGAGGTGGCGC
TGACCCACGGTATTACGCCCCGCATGGCGCTCGATCACCTCGACGGCTTTGCGATGGACGTGGCTCAGAC
CCGCTATGTCACCTTTGAGGATACGCTGCGCTACTGCTATCACGTGGCGGGCGTGGTGGGTCTGATGATG
GCCAGGGTGATGGGCGTGCGGGATGAGCGGGTGCTGGATCGCGCCTGCGATCTGGGGCTGGCCTTCCAGC
TGACGAATATCGCCCGGGATATTATTGACGATGCGGCTATTGACCGCTGCTATCTGCCCGCCGAGTGGCT
GCAGGATGCCGGGCTGACCCCGGAGAACTATGCCGCGCGGGAGAATCGGGCCGCGCTGGCGCGGGTGGCG
GAGCGGCTTATTGATGCCGCAGAGCCGTACTACATCTCCTCCCAGGCCGGGCTACACGATCTGCCGCCGC
GCTGCGCCTGGGCGATCGCCACCGCCCGCAGCGTCTACCGGGAGATCGGTATTAAGGTAAAAGCGGCGGG
AGGCAGCGCCTGGGATCGCCGCCAGCACACCAGCAAAGGTGAAAAAATTGCCATGCTGATGGCGGCACCG
GGGCAGGTTATTCGGGCGAAGACGACGAGGGTGACGCCGCGTCCGGCCGGTCTTTGGCAGCGTCCCGTTT
AGGCGGGCGGCCATGACGTTCACGCAGGATCGCCTGTAGGTCGGCAGGCTTGCGGGCGTAAATAAAACCG
AAGGAGACGCAGCCCTCCCGGCCGCGCACCGCGTGGTGCAGGCGGTGGGCGACGTAGAGCCGCTTCAGGT
AGCCCCGGCGCGGGATCCCGCCTCGCCGTGCTGTCCGGTCTCAACCTGATCCGCCAGAATCGAGCCAACG
GGATCGGCCAGCACGAATTCGGTATGCGGAGAGTGTTTGGCAAACCATGCCTGCAAGCCACCCAGCGTGC
CGCCGGAGCCAACGCCTACTACCACGGCATCAACCCTGCCTGCCAGCTGGTCGAACAGCTCCGGTGCGGT
GGTGGTGGCGTGCGCCAGCGGGTTGGCCGGGTTAGAGAACTGATCAATATAGTAAGCACCCGGCGTCTCC
TCTGCCAGGCGGCGGGCGTAGTCCTGATAGTACTCCGGGTGGCCCTTTGTCACGTCGGAGCGGGTCAGGC
GCACATCAACACCCAGCGCACGCAGGTGGTAGATCCTCTACGCCGGACGCATCGTGGCCGGCATCACCGG
CGCCACAGGTGCGGTTGCTGGCGCCTATATCGCCGACATCACCGATGGGGAAGATCGGGCTCGCCACTTC
GGGCTCATGAGCGCTTGTTTCGGCGTGGGTATGGTGGCAGGCCCCGTGGCCGGGGGACTGTTGGGCGCCA
TCTCCTTGCATGCACCATTCCTTGCGGCGGCGGTGCTCAACGGCCTCAACCTACTACTGGGCTGCTTCCT
AATGCAGGAGTCGCATAAGGGAGAGCGTCGACTGGCGAAAGGGGGATGTGCTGCAAGGCGATTAAGTTGG
GTAACGCCAGGGTTTTCCCAGTCACGACGTTGTAAAACGACGGCCAGTGAATTGTAATACGACTCACTAT
AGGGCGAATTGGGTACCGGGCCCCCCCTCGAGGTCGACGGTATCGATAAGCTTGATATCGAATTCGCGGC
CGCTTAAAAAACATATAATTAACGAGTATGTTGTTGTAAGGATACAAAAGAAATAAATAAGGCTTATATA
TATGCAAGATATGGGTATTATTTATATAATCTAAATCTATATAGTGAGATATGCTTTTACCATAGTTGCC
CCTGTCGGATCAGAAAGTAGATGTCTAACCAGTTCCATTCTCAAGCTGTGAGGTGCTATCACAAACATAT
AAAGCGCAAATATTATCAAATCCGTTGAAGATAAAGAAGACCCCAAAAATCCCCACCACATCCATTTGGG
CAAACGAAAGAAAGTACGGAAAAATGTACGTGTTCCCTCTAGATCNATTAGCACGATGTGTGATAGTCCG
AATAGAAAGAAGGCTCGCTGTCTTTTCCTTTCAAGTGGCCACAATGTTTCCCATGCTTGTTTTGAAATGT
TAGTGTATTTTCCAAGAGAAATCATCTCTTTAGATTGATCTTGTCTTAAAATCTTAGCAATGACTGCTGC
ATAATTAGGAGCTTCTGACAAAGATCGAACAACTGAATACCCTGTGGCAGGGTGCACCATACTAGCTGCA
GCACCAAATGCGAGATTCTTTTGTTCTGTATTAGGTAACGATCCACCTACGGGGATATACGACCATTCCT
CTTCGTACGTTCTTGTTATTCGGATACCCATTGCCTTTAATCGTGACATGAGTTTGGACTTTAGAAGATT
GAAAGGCATGGCTTCTCTTGAAGCTAAACAAGTTTCCTCGAAGAATATTTTTGTTGGAGACATGGCCATG
ACATAGAGGAAAGTCGGATATTTTGCTTCTAAAGATTCCGGTTTATGTTTTGAGAAGTCTCTATAATCCA
TGAACACCATTAGATCTGGATCATAGGGGTTGTTTTCAACCTCAACCTCTATACCATAAGCTGTTTGGAC
ACAAACACGGGGACCCCCAAGTTCATACTCCAGAAATTTCCCTGAAGCTGCCCCTGATGCAACAGTAGCA
AGCCTGCATGGAATGGTGATATTGCCTTCACATTCAATGAGACTATAGCCATTTGGAGCTTCAGTGATTC
TTTCTACTTTGGAGCTTAGATATGAAACACCTGATTCCACACACCTTCTTAACAACTCTTCATGAAGTAA
ATCACGATGAACTCTGCCATATGCACGACCTATGCGGATGGGATCAGCATCATCAAGGTATACAAGAGTA
TCTTTCCAAGAATGTTCAATGCATCCTTCAAGTCCAAGACCTATAAATTCATCCTGCCAAACACCATAAT
TGTTTGTAAAAGGAAGATCAGGGCCAATGAGTCCAACGTTCAACCCTAGTTTGGCTGACTCTGCAGCAAG
AGCAAGGCCAGCAGGGCCACAACCGATTACAACCAGATCAAGTATGCAATTTCCAATTGGTATCTGTGCT
AGCTTTTCGGAAAGTTTAGACTGGCTTTCCATGGACTTAGTCCGCTGCATTTGAACAAAAAACAGCTCCG
ATCCACCGGCCTTCACATAATCTTCTTCGTCTGCTACGGAAATCCCTTGTTTATCCACTACACAACGGTC
GCTTTTAGCGCTGCACTTAATTTGACGCAACGAAGACGATGCTGATAAATTAGTAAATCTTCGTTGTTTC
AGTAACGAAAATTTGTGCCTGATATTACAGTCCGTGAATCTAGGGCACGTAAAAACCGCCATTGTTGCCG
TCATGTTTCGAGCTCCAAAGCACTCCATTGATTCTTCTATCACAAATCAAGTTTTCAGGATTACAATTAA
TTCAATTTTGAAGAACTTTCACGTCATTTGTTTCAGCGGCCGCGAATTCCTGCAGCCCGGGGGATCCACT
AGTTCTAGAGCGGCCGCCACCGCGGTGGAGCTCCAGCTTTTGTTCCCTTTAGTGAGGGTTAATTTCGAGC
TTGGCGTAATCATGGTCATAGCTGTTTCCTGTGTGAAATTGTTATCCGCTCACAATTCCACACAACATAC
GAGCCGGAAGCATAAAGTGTAAAGCCTGGGGTGCCTAATGAGTGAGCTAACTCACATTAATTGCGTTGCG
CTCACTGCCCGCTTTCCAGTCGGGAAACCTGTCGTGCCAGTCGACCGATGCCCTTGAGAGCCTTCAACCC
AGTCAGCTCCTTCCGGTGGGCGCGGGGCATGACTATCGTCGCCGCACTTATGACTGTCTTCTTTATCATG
CAACTCGTAGGACAGGTGCCGGCAGCGCTCTGGGTCATTTTCGGCGAGGACCGCTTTCGCTGGAGCGCGA
CGATGATCGGCCTGTCGCTTGCGGTATTCGGAATCTTGCACGCCCTCGCTCAAGCCTTCGTCACTGGTCC
CGCCACCAAACGTTTCGGCGAGAAGCAGGCCATTATCGCCGGCATGGCGGCCGACGCGCTGGGCTACGTC
TTGCTGGCGTTCGCGACGCGAGGCTGGATGGCCTTCCCCATTATGATTCTTCTCGCTTCCGGCGGCATCG
GGATGCCCGCGTTGCAGGCCATGCTGTCCAGGCAGGTAGATGACGACCATCAGGGACAGCTTCAAGGATC
GCTCGCGGCTCTTACCAGCCTAACTTCGATCACTGGACCGCTGATCGTCACGGCGATTTATGCCGCCTCG
GCGAGCACATGGAACGGGTTGGCATGGATTGTAGGCGCCGCCCTATACCTTGTCTGCCTCCCCGCGTTGC
GTCGCGGTGCATGGAGCCGGGCCACCTCGACCTGAATGGAAGCCGGCGGCACCTCGCTAACGGATTCACC
ACTCCAAGAATTGGAGCCAATCAATTCTTGCGGAGAACTGTGAATGCGCAAACCAACCCTTGGCAGAACA
TATCCATCGCGTCCGCCATCTCCAGCAGCCGCACGCGGCGCATCTCGGGCAGCGTTGGGTCCTGGCCACG
GGTGCGCATGATCGTGCTCCTGTCGTTGAGGACCCGGCTAGGCTGGCGGGGTTGCCTTACTGGTTAGCAG
AATGAATCACCGATACGCGAGCGAACGTGAAGCGACTGCTGCTGCAAAACGTCTGCGACCTGAGCAACAA
CATGAATGGTCTTCGGTTTCCGTGTTTCGTAAAGTCTGGAAACGCGGAAGTCCCCTACGTGCTGCTGAAG
TTGCCCGCAACAGAGAGTGGAACCAACCGGTGATACCACGATACTATGACTGAGAGTCAACGCCATGAGC
GGCCTCATTTCTTATTCTGAGTTACAACAGTCCGCACCGCTGTCCGGTAGCTCCTTCCGGTGGGCGCGGG
GCATGACTATCGTCGCCGCACTTATGACTGTCTTCTTTATCATGCAACTCGTAGGACAGGTGCCGGCAGC
GCCCAACAGTCCCCCGGCCACGGGGCCTGCCACCATACCCACGCCGAAACAAGCGCCCTGCACCATTATG
TTCCGGATCTGCATCGCAGGATGCTGCTGGCTACCCTGTGGAACACCTACATCTGTATTAACGAAGCGCT
AACCGTTTTTATCAGGCTCTGGGAGGCAGAATAAATGATCATATCGTCAATTATTACCTCCACGGGGAGA
GCCTGAGCAAACTGGCCTCAGGCATTTGAGAAGCACACGGTCACACTGCTTCCGGTAGTCAATAAACCGG
TAAACCAGCAATAGACATAAGCGGCTATTTAACGACCCTGCCCTGAACCGACGACCGGGTCGAATTTGCT
TTCGAATTTCTGCCATTCATCCGCTTATTATCACTTATTCAGGCGTAGCACCAGGCGTTTAAGGGCACCA
ATAACTGCCTTAAAAAAATTACGCCCCGCCCTGCCACTCATCGCAGTACTGTTGTAATTCATTAAGCATT
CTGCCGACATGGAAGCCATCACAGACGGCATGATGAACCTGAATCGCCAGCGGCATCAGCACCTTGTCGC
CTTGCGTATAATATTTGCCCATGGTGAAAACGGGGGCGAAGAAGTTGTCCATATTGGCCACGTTTAAATC
AAAACTGGTGAAACTCACCCAGGGATTGGCTGAGACGAAAAACATATTCTCAATAAACCCTTTAGGGAAA
TAGGCCAGGTTTTCACCGTAACACGCCACATCTTGCGAATATATGTGTAGAAACTGCCGGAAATCGTCGT
GGTATTCACTCCAGAGCGATGAAAACGTTTCAGTTTGCTCATGGAAAACGGTGTAACAAGGGTGAACACT
ATCCCATATCACCAGCTCACCGTCTTTCATTGCCATACG
