>Addgene plasmid #53276 | pAC-EPSILON | addgene partial sequence | sequence record 92951 | pBRrevBam 5'-GGTGATGTCGGCGATATAGG-3'
ACGATGCGTCCGGCGTAGAGGATCTACCACCTGCGTGCGCTGGGTGTTGATGTGCGCCTGACCCGCTCCG
ACGTGACAAAGGGCCACCCGGAGTACTATCAGGACTACGCCCGCCGCCTGGCAGAGGAGACGCCGGGTGC
TTACTATATTGATCAGTTCTCTAACCCGGCCAACCCGCTGGCGCACGCCACCACCACCGCACCGGAGCTG
TTCGACCAGCTGGCAGGCAGGGTTGATGCCGTGGTAGTAGGCGTTGGCTCCGGCGGCACGCTGGGTGGCT
TGCAGGCATGGTTTGCCAAACACTCTCCGCATACCGAATTCGTGCTGGCCGATCCCGTTGGCTCGATTCT
GGCGGATCAGGTTGAGACCGGACAGCACGGCGAGGCGGGATCCCGCGCCGGGGCTACCTGAAGCGGCTCT
ACGTCGCCCACCGCCTGCACCACGCGGTGCGCGGCCGGGAGGGCTGCGTCTCCTTCGGTTTTATTTACGC
CCGCAAGCCTGCCGACCTACAGGCGATCCTGCGTGAACGTCATGGCCGCCCGCCTAAACGGGACGCTGCC
AAAGACCGGCCGGACGCGGCGTCACCCTCGTCGTCTTCGCCCGAATAACCTGCCCCGGTGCCGCCATCAG
CATGGCAATTTTTTCACCTTTGCTGGTGTGCTGGCGGCGATCCCAGGCGCTGCCTCCCGCCGCTT
