>Addgene plasmid #53276 | pAC-EPSILON | addgene partial sequence | sequence record 92953 | crtI-R 5'-cgccaatcacaacggttt-3'
AATGCGGGCCTTATCAAAGAGAGAGAGCCGACCGGCGTAAAAGCGCTCTACGGTGGGCTCCGGCAGCCCA
TAAAAGCGCTGCATCACCCGCCAGCGGTTCTCCTCGCGCCCGGCCAGGAAAAGCATCCGGTTCAGCAGGC
GGAAGAATCCCTGCCTGCGCCAGTGGCGTTCGGCAAACTGCCGGGTGAGCTGATAGAGCGGAACGCTGCC
CAGCCGCGGGCTGTCGGCAATCGCGTCGGCAAGGGCCACCGCCAGCGGCAGCGAATAGCCAGTGGTAGGG
TGAAATAGCCCAGCCCGCATTCCCGAGGCAATAAGGGGCATCTGCGGCCAGGCCTCGGCAATGTCAACCA
GCGCCTCAGCGGTGGGGATCCCCCAGTCGGCAAAGACGTTGGCCACGCTGCGCTGCTGCTCGGTGGCCGC
CCGCTCGCCTTCAACGGCGGCCCAGCTGGTGCCGCCCGCGCCCGCGACGTCAATCACGGTAACGCCGGCA
TCGATCAGCTGCCCGGCCACGGTTCGGGAGATACCGGCTCCCACCTCTTTCACCACCAGCGGAACGGGCA
GCTCGCGGACCA
