>Addgene plasmid #53276 | pAC-EPSILON | addgene partial sequence | sequence record 92954 | crtI-F 5'-cgacattgccaacctctacc-3'
ATCTGCAATGAGCCAACCGCCGCTGCTTGACCACGCCACGCAGACCATGGCCAACGGCTCGAAAAGTTTT
GCCACCGCTGCGAAGCTGTTCGACCCGGCCACCCGCCGTAGCGTGCTGATGCTCTACACCTGGTGCCGCC
ACTGCGATGACGTCATTGACGACCAGACCCACGGCTTCGCCAGCGAGGCCGCGGCGGAGGAGGAGGCCAC
CCAGCGCCTGGCCCGGCTGCGCACGCTGACCCTGGCGGCGTTTGAAGGGGCCGAGATGCAGGATCCGGCC
TTCGCTGCCTTTCAGGAGGTGGCGCTGACCCACGGTATTACGCCCCGCATGGCGCTCGATCACCTCGACG
GCTTTGCGATGGACGTGGCTCAGACCCGCTATGTCACCTTTGAGGATACGCTGCGCTACTGCTATCACGT
GGCGGGCGTGGTGGGTCTGATGATGGCCAGGGTGATGGGCGTGCGGGATGAGCGGGTGCTGGATCGCGCC
TGCGATCTGGGGCTGGCCTTCCAGCTGACGAATATCGCCCGGGATATTATTGACGATGCGGCTATTGACC
GCTGCTATCTG
