>Addgene plasmid #53276 | pAC-EPSILON | addgene partial sequence | sequence record 92955 | crtE-F 5'-atctgtggtttggccatca-3'
AGTAGTGATGAATGAAGGACGAGCGCCTTGTTCAGCGTAAGAACGATCATCTGGATATCGTTCTCGACCC
CCGTCGCGCCGTAACTCAGGCTAGCGCAGGTTTTGAGCGCTGGCGCTTTACCCACTGCGCCCTGCCAGAG
CTGAATTTTAGCGACATCACGCTGGAAACCACCTTCCTGAATCGGCAGCTACAGGCTCCGCTGCTGATCA
GCTCCATGACCGGCGGCGTTGAGCGCTCGCGCCATATCAACCGCCACCTCGCCGAGGCGGCGCAGGTGCT
AAAAATTGCGATGGGGGTGGGCTCCCAGCGCGTCGCCATTGAGAGCGACGCGGGCTTAGGGCTGGATAAA
ACCCTGCGGCAGCTGGCTCCGGACGTGCCGCTGCTGGCGAACCTCGGCGCGGCGCAGCTGACCGGCAGAA
AAGGTATTGATTACGCCCGACGGGCCGTGGAGATGATCGAGGCGGATGCGCTGATTGTGCACCTAAACCC
GCTGCAGGAGGCGCTACAGCCCGGCGGCGATCGCGACTGGCGCGGACGGCTGGCGGCTATTGAAACTCTG
GTCCGCGAGCTGCCCGTTCCGCTGGTGGTGAAAGAGGTGGGAGCCGGTATCTCCCGAACCGTGGCCGGGC
AGCTGATCGATGCCGGCGTTACCGTGA
