>Addgene plasmid #53276 | pAC-EPSILON | addgene partial sequence | sequence record 92956 | pBluescript-KS 5'-TCGAGGTCGACGGTATC-3'
TATGCAAGATATGGGTATTATTTATATAATCTAAATCTATATAGTGAGATATGCTTTTACCATAGTTGCC
CCTGTCGGATCAGAAAGTAGATGTCTAACCAGTTCCATTCTCAAGCTGTGAGGTGCTATCACAAACATAT
AAAGCGCAAATATTATCAAATCCGTTGAAGATAAAGAAGACCCCAAAAATCCCCACCACATCCATTTGGG
CAAACGAAAGAAAGTACGGAAAAATGTACGTGTTCCCTCTAGATCCATTAGCACGATGTGTGATAGTCCG
AATAGAAAGAAGGCTCGCTGTCTTTTCCTTTCAAGTGGCCACAATGTTTCCCATGCTTGTTTTGAAATGT
TAGTGTATTTTCCAAGAGAAATCATCTCTTTAGATTGATCTTGTCTTAAAATCTTAGCAATGACTGCTGC
ATAATTAG
