>Addgene plasmid #53276 | pAC-EPSILON | addgene partial sequence | sequence record 92957 | pBRforBam 5'-CTTGGAGCCACTATCGAC-3'
ACAGCGTCTCATGCTTCGCACAATGTAAAACTGCTTCAGAACCTGGCGAGAGCTATCCGCGCGGTCTACG
GTTAACTGATACTAAAAGACAATTCAGCGGGTAACCTTGCAATGGTGAGTGGCAGTAAAGCGGGCGTTTC
GCCTCATCGCGAAATAGAAGTAATGAGACAATCCATTGACGATCACCTGGCTGGCCTGTTACCTGAAACC
GACAGCCAGGATATCGTCAGCCTTGCGATGCGTGAAGGCGTCATGGCACCCGGTAAACGGATCCGTCCGC
TGCTGATGCTGCTGGCCGCCCGCGACCTCCGCTACCAGGGCAGTATGCCTACGCTGCTCGATCTCGCCTG
CGCCGTTGAACTGACCCATACCGCGTCGCTGATGCTCGACGACATGCCCTGCATGGACAACGCCGAGCTG
CGCCGCGGTCAGCCCACTACCCACAAAAAATTTGGTGAGAGCGTGGCGATCCTTGCCTCCGTTGGGCTGC
TCTCTAAAGCCTTTGGTCTGATCGCCGCCACCGGCGATCTGCCGGGGGAGAGGCGTGCCCAGGCGGTCAA
CGAGCTCTCTACCGCCGTGGGCGTGCAGGGCCTGGTACTGGGGCAGTTTCGCGATCTTAA
